>Addgene plasmid #88474 | pDONR223-ZNF345 | depositor partial sequence | sequence record 172078 | insert
ATGGAAAACCTTACAAAACACAGCATTGAGTGTTCAAGTTTCAGAGGTGATTGGGAATGTAAAAACCAGT
TTGAGAGAAAACAGGGATCTCAGGAAGGACATTTCAGTGAAATGATATTTACTCCTGAAGACATGCCCAC
TTTCAGTATCCAGCATCAGAGAATTCATACTGATGAGAAACTCCTTGAATGTAAGGAATGTGGGAAGGAT
TTTAGTTTTGTATCAGTCCTTGTTCGACATCAGCGAATTCATACTGGTGAGAAACCTTATGAATGCAAAG
AATGTGGCAAGGCCTTTGGTAGTGGTGCAAACCTTGCTTACCATCAAAGAATTCATACTGGTGAGAAGCC
TTTTGAATGTAAAGAATGTGGGAAGGCCTTTGGTAGTGGCTCAAACCTTACTCACCATCAGAGAATTCAT
ACTGGTGAGAAACCCTATGAGTGTAAGGAATGTGGGAAAGCCTTTAGTTTTGGATCAGGCCTTATTCGAC
ATCAGATCATTCACAGTGGTGAGAAGCCTTATGAGTGTAAGGAATGTGGGAAGTCCTTTAGTTTTGAATC
AGCCCTTATTCGGCATCACAGAATTCACACAGGTGAGAAACCTTATGAATGTATAGATTGTGGTAAAGCC
TTTGGCAGTGGTTCAAACCTTACTCAACATCGGCGGATTCATACTGGTGAGAAACCTTATGAATGCAAAG
CATGTGGAATGGCCTTTAGCAGTGGTTCGGCTCTTACTCGGCATCAGAGAATTCATACCGGTGAGAAACC
ATATATATGTAATGAATGTGGTAAGGCCTTTAGTTTTGGATCAGCCCTTACTCGACATCAAAGAATTCAT
ACTGGTGAGAAACCTTATGTATGTAAGGAATGTGGGAAGGCTTTTAATAGTGGCTCAGATCTCACTCAGC
ATCAGAGAATTCACACTGGTGAGAAACCCTATGAGTGTAAGGAGTGTGAGAAAGCCTTTAGAAGTGGTTC
AAAACTTATTCAGCATCAAAGAATGCATACTGGAGAGAAACCTTATGAATGTAAGGAATGTGGGAAGACC
TTTAGTAGTGGTTCAGACCTTACTCAACATCACAGAATTCATACTGGTGAGAAACCCTATGAATGTAAGG
AATGTGGGAAGGCCTTTGGTAGTGGCTCAAAACTTATCCAACACCAGCTAATCCATACTGGTGAAAGACC
CTATGAATGTAAAGAATGTGGAAAGTCCTTTAGTAGTGGTTCAGCTCTTAATCGGCACCAGAGAATACAC
ACTGGTGAGAAACCCTATGAATGTAAGGAGTGTGGGAAGGCTTTTTATAGTGGCTCAAGCCTTACTCAGC
ATCAGAGAATTCATACAGGTGAGAAACTTTATGAATGTAAGAACTGTGGGAAGGCTTATGGGAGGGATTC
AGAGTTTCAGCAACATAAGAAAAGTCATAATGGTAAGAAACTCTGCGAATTGGAAACTATAAATTGA
