[The description below was written by a language model from this plasmid's Addgene catalogue record.]
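Description:
pDONR223-ZNF345 is a Gateway donor-format plasmid (functionally an entry clone once the ORF has been recombined in) built on the Invitrogen pDONR223 backbone, which is listed at about 3 kb without insert. It is a bacterial cloning vector rather than an expression vector. It is maintained at high copy number in standard E. coli cloning strains such as DH5alpha and selected with spectinomycin. No feature table accompanies the record, so the origin of replication, the exact attachment sites flanking the insert and other backbone elements are not itemised. The listed sequencing primers indicate that M13 forward and reverse priming sites flank the cloning region.

The insert is the human ZNF345 open reading frame (also known as HZF10), a zinc finger transcription factor, recorded as 1467 bp and introduced by Gateway cloning. The last nucleotide of the stop codon has been removed, so the ORF reads through into downstream sequence after transfer. This allows C-terminal fusions to tags or reporters supplied by a destination vector. The record states no promoter driving ZNF345, consistent with a donor vector's role as a shuttle: expression depends on moving the ORF by recombination into a destination vector that provides the promoter and host-specific elements.

The plasmid belongs to the Human TFome Collection, a comprehensive library of human transcription factors assembled for cell fate engineering, and specifically to the subset of that collection derived from the ORFeome. Its typical use is as a source clone for transferring ZNF345 into expression vectors for individual or library-scale transcription factor overexpression studies.
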