Addgene plasmid #88474: pDONR223-ZNF345
Purpose: Donor Vector containing ZNF345 transcription factor, part of the Human TFome Collection
Depositing lab: Marc Vidal. Depositing organization: Dana-Farber Cancer Institute. Publication: A comprehensive library of human transcription factors for cell fate engineering. Ng AHM, Khoshakhlagh P, Rojo Arias JE, Pasquini G, Wang K, Swiersy A, Shipman SL, Appleton E, Kiaee K, Kohman RE, Vernet A, Dysart M, Leeper K, Saylor W, Huang JY, Graveline A, Taipale J, Hill DE, Vidal M, Melero-Martin JM, Busskamp V, Church GM. Nat Biotechnol. 2021 Apr;39(4):510-519. doi: 10.1038/s41587-020-0742-6. Epub 2020 Nov 30. PubMed 33257861.
Backbone
  Vector backbone: pDONR223
  Backbone manufacturer: Invitrogen
  Backbone size w/o insert (bp): 3000
  Vector type: Gateway Donor Vector
Growth in bacteria
  Bacterial resistance: Spectinomycin, 50 μg/mL
  Growth temperature: 37°C
  Growth strain: DH5alpha
  Copy number: High Copy
Gene/Insert
  Gene/Insert name: ZNF345
  Species: H. sapiens (human)
  Insert size (bp): 1467
  Mutation: Last nucleotide of stop codon removed to allow for Gateway C-terminal fusions
  Entrez Gene: ZNF345 (a.k.a. HZF10, FLJ36827, FLJ51247, FLJ96023, MGC33794)
  Cloning method: Gateway Cloning
  Sequencing primers: 5′ M13F(-21); 3′ M13R
Terms and licenses: Academic/Nonprofit Terms; Industry Terms: Not Available to Industry
Depositor comments: Represents the ORFeome subset of the TFome
How to cite: pDONR223-ZNF345 was a gift from Marc Vidal (Addgene plasmid # 88474 ; http://n2t.net/addgene:88474 ; RRID:Addgene_88474)
